>Addgene plasmid #234198 | pAIP4_5HFQ | addgene full sequence | sequence record 464163 | Addgene NGS Result
CGCTGAGCAATAACTAGCATAACCCCTTGGGGCCTCTAAACGGGTCTTGAGGGGTTTTTTGCTGAAAGGA
GGAACTATATCCGGATTGGCGAATGGG
[124 nt withheld, positions 98-221]
C
[91 nt withheld, positions 223-313]
A
[49 nt withheld, positions 315-363]
CCTTTGACGTTGGAGTCCACGTTCTTT
[37 nt withheld, positions 391-427]
ACCCTATCTCGGTCTATTCTTTTGATTTATAAGGGATTTTGCCGATTTCGGCCTATTGGTTAAAAAATGA
GCTGATTTAACAAAAATTTAACGCGAATTTTAACAAAATATTAACGCTTACAATTTAGGTGGCACTTTTC
GGGGAAATGTGCGCGGAACCCCTATTTGTTTATTTTTCTAAATACATTCAAATATGTATCCGCTCATGAA
TTAATTCTTAGAAAAACTCATCGAGCATCAAATGAAACTGCAATTTATTCATATCAGGATTATCAATACC
ATATTTTTGAAAAAGCCGTTTCTGTAATGAAGGAGAAAACTCACCGAGGCAGTTCCATAGGATGGCAAGA
TCCTGGTATCGGTCTGCGATTCCGACTCGTCCAACATCAATACAACCTATTAATTTCCCCTCGTCAAAAA
TAAGGTTATCAAGTGAGAAATCACCATGAGTGACGACTGAATCCGGTGAGAATGGCAAAAGTTTATGCAT
TTCTTTCCAGACTTGTTCAACAGGCCAGCCATTACGCTCGTCATCAAAATCACTCGCATCAACCAAACCG
TTATTCATTCGTGATTGCGCCTGAGCGAGACGAAATACGCGATCGCTGTTAAAAGGACAATTACAAACAG
GAATCGAATGCAACCGGCGCAGGAACACTGCCAGCGCATCAACAATATTTTCACCTGAATCAGGATATTC
TTCTAATACCTGGAATGCTGTTTTCCCGGGGATCGCAGTGGTGAGTAACCATGCATCATCAGGAGTACGG
ATAAAATGCTTGATGGTCGGAAGAGGCATAAATTCCGTCAGCCAGTTTAGTCTGACCATCTCATCTGTAA
CATCATTGGCAACGCTACCTTTGCCATGTTTCAGAAACAACTCTGGCGCATCGGGCTTCCCATACAATCG
ATAGATTGTCGCACCTGATTGCCCGACATTATCGCGAGCCCATTTATACCCATATAAATCAGCATCCATG
TTGGAATTTAATCGCGGCCTAGAGCAAGACGTTTCCCGTTGAATATGGCTCATAACACCCCTTGTATTAC
TGTTTATGTAAGCAGACAGTTTTATTGTTCATGACCAAAATCCCTTAACGTGAGTTTTCGTTCCACTGAG
CGTCAGACCCCGTAGAAAAGATCAAAGGATCTTCTTGAGATCCTTTTTTTCTGCGCGTAATCTGCTGCTT
GCAAACAAAAAAACCACCGCTACCAGCGGTGGTTTGTTTGCCGGATCAAGAGCTACCAACTCTTTTTCCG
AAGGTAACTGGCTTCAGCAGAGCGCAGATACCAAATACTGTCCTTCTAGTGTAGCCGTAGTTAGGCCACC
ACTTCAAGAACTCTGTAGCACCGCCTACATACCTCGCTCTGCTAATCCTGTTACCAGTGGCTGCTGCCAG
TGGCGATAAGTCGTGTCTTACCGGGTTGGACTCAAGACGATAGTTACCGGATAAGGCGCAGCGGTCGGGC
TGAACGGGGGGTTCGTGCACACAGCCCAGCTTGGAGCGAACGACCTACACCGAACTGAGATACCTACAGC
GTGAGCTATGAGAAAGCGCCACGCTTCCCGAAGGGAGAAAGGCGGACAGGTATCCGGTAAGCGGCAGGGT
CGGAACAGGAGAGCGCACGAGGGAGCTTCCAGGGGGAAACGCCTGGTATCTTTATAGTCCTGTCGGGTTT
CGCCACCTCTGACTTGAGCGTCGATTTTTGTGATGCTCGTCAGGGGGGCGGAGCCTATGGAAAAACGCCA
GCAACGCGGCCTTTTTACGGTTCCTGGCCTTTTGCTGGCCTTTTGCTCACATGTTCTTTCCTGCGTTATC
CCCTGATTCTGTGGATAACCGTATTACCGCCTTTGAGTGAGCTGATACCGCTCGCCGCAGCCGAACGACC
GAGCGCAGCGAGTCAGTGAGCGAGGAAGCGGAAGAGCGCCTGATGCGGTATTTTCTCCTTACGCATCTGT
GCGGTATTTCACACCGCAATGGTGCACTCTCAGTACAATCTGCTCTGATGCCGCATAGTTAAGCCAGTAT
ACACTCCGCTATCGCTACGTGACTGGGTCATGGCTGCGCCCCGACACCCGCCAACACCCGCTGACGCGCC
CTGACGGGCTTGTCTGCTCCCGGCATCCGCTTACAGACAAGCTGTGACCGTCTCCGGGAGCTGCATGTGT
CAGAGGTTTTCACCGTCATCACCGAAACGCGCGAGGCAGCTGCGGTAAAGCTCATCAGCGTGGTCGTGAA
GCGATTCACAGATGTCTGCCTGTTCATCCGCGTCCAGCTCGTTGAGTTTCTCCAGAAGCGTTAATGTCTG
GCTTCTGATAAAGCGGGCCATGTTAAGGGCGGTTTTTTCCTGTTTGGTCACTGATGCCTCCGTGTAAGGG
GGATTTCTGTTCATGGGGGTAATGATACCGATGAAACGAGAGAGGATGCTCACGATACGGGTTACTGATG
ATGAACATGCCCGGTTACTGGAACGTTGTGAGGGTAAACAACTGGCGGTATGGATGCGGCGGGACCAGAG
AAAAATCACTCAGGGTCAATGCCAGCGCTTCGTTAATACAGATGTAGGTGTTCCACAGGGTAGCCAGCAG
CATCCTGCGATGCAGATCCGGAACATAATGGTGCAGGGCGCTGACTTCCGCGTTTCCAGACTTTACGAAA
CACGGAAACCGAAGACCATTCATGTTGTTGCTCAGGTCGCAGACGTTTTGCAGCAGCAGTCGCTTCACGT
TCGCTCGCGTATCGGTGATTCATTCTGCTAACCAGTAAGGCAACCCCGCCAGCCTAGCCGGGTCCTCAAC
GACAGGAGCACGATCATGCGCACCCGTGGGGCCGCCATGCCGGCGATAATGGCCTGCTTCTCGCCGAAAC
GTTTGGTGGCGGGACCAGTGACGAAGGCTTGAGCGAGGGCGTGCAAGATTCCGAATACCGCAAGCGACAG
GCCGATCATCGTCGCGCTCCAGCGAAAGCGGTCCTCGCCGAAAATGACCCAGAGCGCTGCCGGCACCTGT
CCTACGAGTTGCATGATAAAGAAGACAGTCATAAGTGCGGCGACGATAGTCATGCCCCGCGCCCACCGGA
AGGAGCTGACTGGGTTGAAGGCTCTCAAGGGCATCGGTCGAGATCCCGGTGCCTAATGAGTGAGCTAACT
TACATTAATTGCGTTGCGCTCACTGCCCGCTTTCCAGTCGGGAAACCTGTCGTGCCAGCTGCATTAATGA
ATCGGCCAACGCGCGGGGAGAGGCGGTTTGCGTATTGGGCGCCAGGGTGGTTTTTCTTTTCACCAGTGAG
ACGGGCAACAGCTGATTGCCCTTCACCGCCTGGCCCTGAGAGAGTTGCAGCAAGCGGTCCACGCTGGTTT
GCCCCAGCAGGCGAAAATCCTGTTTGATGGTGGTTAACGGCGGGATATAACATGAGCTGTCTTCGGTATC
GTCGTATCCCACTACCGAGATGTCCGCACCAACGCGCAGCCCGGACTCGGTAATGGCGCGCATTGCGCCC
AGCGCCATCTGATCGTTGGCAACCAGCATCGCAGTGGGAACGATGCCCTCATTCAGCATTTGCATGGTTT
GTTGAAAACCGGACATGGCACTCCAGTCGCCTTCCCGTTCCGCTATCGGCTGAATTTGATTGCGAGTGAG
ATATTTATGCCAGCCAGCCAGACGCAGACGCGCCGAGACAGAACTTAATGGGCCCGCTAACAGCGCGATT
TGCTGGTGACCCAATGCGACCAGATGCTCCACGCCCAGTCGCGTACCGTCTTCATGGGAGAAAATAATAC
TGTTGATGGGTGTCTGGTCAGAGACATCAAGAAATAACGCCGGAACATTAGTGCAGGCAGCTTCCACAGC
AATGGCATCCTGGTCATCCAGCGGATAGTTAATGATCAGCCCACTGACGCGTTGCGCGAGAAGATTGTGC
ACCGCCGCTTTACAGGCTTCGACGCCGCTTCGTTCTACCATCGACACCACCACGCTGGCACCCAGTTGAT
CGGCGCGAGATTTAATCGCCGCGACAATTTGCGACGGCGCGTGCAGGGCCAGACTGGAGGTGGCAACGCC
AATCAGCAACGACTGTTTGCCCGCCAGTTGTTGTGCCACGCGGTTGGGAATGTAATTCAGCTCCGCCATC
GCCGCTTCCACTTTTTCCCGCGTTTTCGCAGAAACGTGGCTGGCCTGGTTCACCACGCGGGAAACGGTCT
GATAAGAGACACCGGCATACTCTGCGACATCGTATAACGTTACTGGTTTCACATTCACCACCCTGAATTG
ACTCTCTTCCGGGCGCTATCATGCCATACCGCGAAAGGTTTTGCGCCATTCGATGGTGTCCGGGATCTCG
ACGCTCTCCCTTATGCGACTCCTGCATTAGGAAGCAGCCCAGTAGTAGGTTGAGGCCGTTGAGCACCGCC
GCCGCAAGGAATGGTGCATGCAAGGAGATGGCGCCCAACAGTCCCCCGGCCACGGGGCCTGCCACCATAC
CCACGCCGAAACAAGCGCTCATGAGCCCGAAGTGGCGAGCCCGATCTTCCCCATCGGTGATGTCGGCGAT
ATAGGCGCCAGCAACCGCACCTGTGGCGCCGGTGATGCCGGCCACGATGCGTCCGGCGTAGAGGATCGAG
ATCGATCTCGATCCCGCGAAATTAATACGACTCACTATAGGGGAATTGTGAGCGGATAACAATTCCCCTC
TAGAAATAATTTTGTTTAACTTTAAGAAGGAGATATACATATGATGGCGAAGATTCATCACCATCATCAC
CATCACCATCACCACGGTAGCCTGCAAGATTCGGAAGTCAACCAAGAAGCAAAGCCGGAAGTCAAGCCGG
AAGTGAAACCGGAAACCCATATTAACCTGAAAGTTAGTGACGGCAGCTCTGAAATTTTCTTTAAGATCAA
AAAGACCACGCCGCTGCGTCGCCTGATGGAAGCGTTTGCCAAACGTCAGGGCAAGGAAATGGATAGCCTG
CGTTTCCTGTATGACGGTATTCGCATCCAGGCAGATCAAGCGCCGGAAGACCTGGACATGGAAGACAACG
ACATCATTGAAGCCCACCGTGAACAGATTGGCGGCTCTGGACTATCAGAACAATTAAAACACTGTAATGG
AATCCTGAAAGAGTTGCTGAGCAAAAAGCACGCGGCGTATGCTTGGCCGTTTTATAAACCGGTTGATGCG
TCTGCACTGGGTCTGCACGACTACCATGACATCATTAAACACCCGATGGATTTGTCCACCGTTAAGCGCA
AGATGGAAAACCGTGATTATCGTGACGCGCAGGAGTTCGCCGCGGATGTGCGTCTGATGTTCAGCAACTG
CTACAAGTACAATCCGCCAGATCATGACGTCGTGGCCATGGCACGTAAGCTTCACGACGTTTTTGAATTC
CGCTACGCTAAAATGCCGGGTTCGTAATGACTCGAGCACCACCACCACCACCACTGAGATCCGGCTGCTA
ACAAAGCCCGAAAGGAAGCTGAGTTGGCTGCTGCCAC
Features (pLannotate 1.2.2; 21 found; start..end, strand, type, name):
     14..61      +  terminator     T7 terminator: transcription terminator for bacteriophage T7 RNA polymerase
     98..526     +  rep_origin     f1 ori (sequence partly withheld): f1 bacteriophage origin of replication; arrow indicates direction of (+) strand synthesis
    579..636     +  promoter       AmpR promoter (fragment): bla
    645..1460    -  CDS            KanR: aminoglycoside phosphotransferase; aph(3')-Ia; confers resistance to kanamycin in bacteria or G418 (Geneticin®) in eukaryotes
   1582..2170    +  rep_origin     ori: high-copy-number ColE1/pMB1/pBR322/pUC origin of replication
   2356..2495    -  misc_feature   bom: basis of mobility region from pBR322
   2597..2788    -  CDS            rop: Rop protein, which maintains plasmids at low copy number; rop
   2805..3185    +  CDS            YPB1_ECOLX: Protein predicted: Swiss-Prot protein existence level 4. From Escherichia coli.
   3257..3548    -  CDS            TcR (fragment): tetracycline efflux protein; tet; confers resistance to tetracycline
   3563..3584    -  protein_bind   CAP binding site: CAP binding activates transcription in the presence of cAMP. E. coli catabolite activator protein
   3597..4679    -  CDS            lacI: lac repressor; lacI; The lac repressor binds to the lac operator to inhibit transcription in E. coli. This inhibition can be relieved by adding lactose or isopropyl-β-D-thiogalactopyranoside (IPTG).
   4680..4757    -  promoter       lacI promoter: lacI
   4765..5044    -  CDS            TcR (fragment): tetracycline efflux protein; tet; confers resistance to tetracycline
   5070..5088    +  promoter       T7 promoter: promoter for bacteriophage T7 RNA polymerase
   5089..5113    +  protein_bind   lac operator: The lac repressor binds to the lac operator to inhibit transcription in E. coli. This inhibition can be relieved by adding lactose or isopropyl-β-D-thiogalactopyranoside (IPTG). lac repressor encoded by lacI
   5128..5150    +  RBS            RBS: efficient ribosome binding site from bacteriophage T7 gene 10 (Olins and Rangwala, 1989)
   5182..5201    +  CDS            7xHis (fragment): 6xHis affinity tag
   5209..5505    +  CDS            SMT3: SMT3_YEAST - Experimental evidence at protein level: Swiss-Prot protein existence level 1. Not known; suppressor of MIF2 mutations. From Saccharomyces cerevisiae (strain ATCC 204508 / S288c) (Baker's yeast).
   5509..5835    +  CDS            Brd2 (fragment): BRD2_MOUSE - Also known as Fsrg1, Kiaa4005, Ring3. Experimental evidence at protein level: Swiss-Prot protein existence level 1. Binds hyperacetylated chromatin and plays a role in the regulation of transcription, probably by chromatin remodeling. Regulates transcription of the CCND1 gene. Plays a role in nucleosome assembly (By similarity). May play a role in spermatogenesis or folliculogenesis. From Mus musculus (Mouse).
   5854..5871    +  CDS            9xHis (fragment): 9xHis affinity tag
   5881..6       +  CDS            SET1 (fragment) (across the origin): solubility-enhancement tag derived from T7 phage gene 10B
