[The description below was written by a language model from this plasmid's Addgene catalogue record and pLannotate feature annotations shown in this document.]
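Description:
pAIP4_5HFQ is a bacterial expression plasmid built on a pET29b backbone for producing a fragment of human bromodomain-containing protein 2 (BRD2) in Escherichia coli. It is selected with kanamycin through the aph(3')-Ia KanR gene and replicates from a ColE1/pMB1-type origin. The annotated backbone also retains the bom and rop elements, although the catalogue lists the plasmid as high copy. An f1 origin, a lacI repressor gene with its own promoter, and short remnants of a tetracycline resistance gene are also annotated.

The expression cassette is driven by a T7 promoter followed directly by a lac operator and the phage T7 gene 10 ribosome binding site, so transcription depends on T7 RNA polymerase and is held off by LacI until it is induced with IPTG or lactose. The open reading frame begins with a polyhistidine tag (10xHis according to the catalogue) fused to yeast Smt3, the SUMO homologue, followed by the 327 bp insert named 5HFQ. The automated annotation matches this insert to the mouse Brd2 entry, but the catalogue gives the species as human, and the hit probably reflects close conservation between the two orthologues. The insert came from synthetic DNA and was introduced by Golden Gate assembly, with the flanking BsaI sites destroyed.

Downstream of the insert, the feature table also shows a partial His-tag match and a partial solubility-tag match before the T7 terminator. The record does not say whether these are translated. The His-Smt3 fusion allows affinity capture and release of the target by a SUMO-specific protease, which fits the associated publication on high-throughput purification by protease elution.
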