Addgene plasmid #234198: pAIP4_5HFQ
Purpose: Heterologous protein expression of bromodomain-containing protein 2 in Escherichia coli
Depositing lab: Christopher Bahl. Depositing organization: AI Proteins. Publication: Facile, high-throughput protein purification enabled by high-efficiency protease elution. Cárcamo Noriega EN, Truebridge IS, Teets FD 3rd, Bowman JW 3rd, Rodriguez N, Howard TA, Bahl CD. Protein Sci. 2026 Sep;35(9):e70746. doi: 10.1002/pro.70746. PubMed 42555168.
Backbone
  Vector backbone: pET29b
  Backbone size w/o insert (bp): 5679
  Vector type: Bacterial Expression
Growth in bacteria
  Bacterial resistance: Kanamycin, 50 μg/mL
  Growth temperature: 37°C
  Growth strain: DH10B
  Copy number: High Copy
Gene/Insert
  Gene/Insert name: 5HFQ (alt names: BRD2_HUMAN; Bromodomain-containing protein 2 (O27.1.1) (Really interesting new gene 3 protein))
  Species: H. sapiens (human)
  Insert size (bp): 327
  Entrez Gene: BRD2 (a.k.a. BRD2-IT1, D6S113E, FSH, FSHRG1, FSRG1, NAT, O27.1.1, RING3, RNF3)
  Promoter: T7
  Tag / fusion protein: 10x HisTag-Smt3 (N terminal on backbone)
  Cloning method: Golden Gate
  Sequencing primers: 5′ T7-promoter; 3′ T7-Term
Resource information
  A portion of this plasmid was derived from a plasmid made by: Synthetic DNA
Terms and licenses: Academic/Nonprofit Terms; Industry Terms
Depositor comments: 5' cloning site: BsaI (destroyed), 3' cloning site: BsaI (destroyed)
How to cite: pAIP4_5HFQ was a gift from Christopher Bahl (Addgene plasmid # 234198 ; http://n2t.net/addgene:234198 ; RRID:Addgene_234198)
